Addgene plasmid #121498: pBLO 9.6_bCas9-CP1010
Purpose: (Empty Backbone) TetR_tetR/tetA promoters_dCas9-CP_CM_P15A
Depositing lab: David Savage. Depositing organization: University of California, Berkeley. Publication: Profiling of engineering hotspots identifies an allosteric CRISPR-Cas9 switch. Oakes BL, Nadler DC, Flamholz A, Fellmann C, Staahl BT, Doudna JA, Savage DF. Nat Biotechnol. 2016 May 2. doi: 10.1038/nbt.3528. PubMed 27136077.
Backbone
  Vector backbone: p15A
  Backbone size (bp): 6863
  Vector type: Bacterial Expression
  Promoter: p15A
Growth in bacteria
  Bacterial resistance: Chloramphenicol, 25 μg/mL
  Growth temperature: 37°C
  Growth strain: DH5alpha
  Copy number: High Copy
Terms and licenses: Academic/Nonprofit Terms; Industry Terms: Not Available to Industry
How to cite: pBLO 9.6_bCas9-CP1010 was a gift from David Savage (Addgene plasmid # 121498 ; http://n2t.net/addgene:121498 ; RRID:Addgene_121498)
