[The description below was written by a language model from this plasmid's Addgene catalogue record and pLannotate feature annotations shown in this document.]
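Description:
pBLO 9.6_bCas9-CP1010 is a 6,863 bp bacterial expression plasmid built on a p15A backbone and carrying a tetracycline-inducible, circularly permuted, catalytically dead Streptococcus pyogenes Cas9. It replicates in E. coli through the p15A origin, which is compatible with ColE1-type plasmids and so allows co-maintenance with a second vector. A short RSF ori fragment annotated next to it is probably just a homology match. Selection is by chloramphenicol, conferred by a cat gene driven by its own promoter and followed by the lambda t0 terminator. The catalogue lists the plasmid as high copy, although p15A is generally considered a medium-copy origin, and the "promoter" field gives p15A, which is the origin rather than a promoter.

Expression control comes from the Tn10 tet system. TetR is encoded on the reverse strand and is transcribed divergently from the overlapping tetR/tetA promoters, which drive the Cas9 open reading frame in the forward direction. TetR represses transcription until tetracycline or an analogue is added. The coding region is annotated as two fragments, a roughly 1.1 kb Cas9 segment followed after a short gap by a roughly 3 kb dCas9 segment. This is the pattern expected for a circular permutant, in which the original C-terminal portion is placed ahead of the original N-terminal portion and the native termini are joined by a linker. The name suggests the new terminus lies around residue 1010, though the record does not state this explicitly. The rrnB T1 and T7Te terminators close the transcription unit. No guide RNA cassette is annotated, so a guide would presumably be supplied from a compatible plasmid. The entry is catalogued as an empty backbone and is associated with work on Cas9 protein engineering. It appears suited to testing the DNA binding or transcriptional repression activity of the permuted scaffold in bacteria.
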