Features (pLannotate 1.2.2; 11 found; start..end, strand, type, name):
      7..630     -  CDS            TetR: tetracycline repressor TetR; tetR from transposon Tn10; TetR binds to the tetracycline operator tetO to inhibit transcription. This inhibition can be relieved by adding tetracycline or doxycycline.
    649..704     +  promoter       tetR/tetA promoters: tetR; overlapping promoters for bacterial tetR and tetA
    779..1854    +  CDS            Cas9 (fragment): Cas9 (Csn1) endonuclease from the Streptococcus pyogenes MGAS15252 Type II CRISPR/Cas system generates RNA-guided double strand breaks in DNA
   1915..4947    +  CDS            dCas9 (fragment): catalytically dead mutant of the Cas9 endonuclease from the Streptococcus pyogenes Type II CRISPR/Cas system RNA-guided DNA-binding protein that lacks endonuclease activity due to the D10A mutation in the RuvC catalytic domain and the H840A mutation in the HNH catalytic domain
   5028..5099    +  terminator     rrnB T1 terminator: transcription terminator T1 from the E. coli rrnB gene
   5115..5142    +  terminator     T7Te terminator: phage T7 early transcription terminator
   5161..5216    -  rep_origin     RSF ori (fragment): Plasmids containing the RSF 1030 origin of replication can be propagated in E. coli cells that contain additional plasmids with compatible origins.
   5304..5849    -  rep_origin     p15A ori: Plasmids containing the medium-copy-number p15A origin of replication can be propagated in E. coli cells that contain a second plasmid with the ColE1 origin.
   5963..6057    -  terminator     lambda t0 terminator: transcription terminator from phage lambda
   6081..6737    -  CDS            cat: CAT_ECOLX - Experimental evidence at protein level: Swiss-Prot protein existence level 1. This enzyme is an effector of chloramphenicol resistance in bacteria. From Escherichia coli. This protein is used as a marker in many commonly used cloning vectors, such as pACYC184.
   6738..6840    -  promoter       cat promoter: promoter of the E. coli cat gene encoding chloramphenicol acetyltransferase
>Addgene plasmid #121498 | pBLO 9.6_bCas9-CP1010 | depositor full sequence | sequence record 231305 | pBLO 9.6_bCas9-CP1010 sequence 6863 bps
GACGTCTTAAGACCCACTTTCACATTTAAGTTGTTTTTCTAATCCGCATATGATCAATTCAAGGCCGAAT
AAGAAGGCTGGCTCTGCACCTTGGTGATCAAATAATTCGATAGCTTGTCGTAATAATGGCGGCATACTAT
CAGTAGTAGGTGTTTCCCTTTCTTCTTTAGCGACTTGATGCTCTTGATCTTCCAATACGCAACCTAAAGT
AAAATGCCCCACAGCGCTGAGTGCATATAATGCATTCTCTAGTGAAAAACCTTGTTGGCATAAAAAGGCT
AATTGATTTTCGAGAGTTTCATACTGTTTTTCTGTAGGCCGTGTACCTAAATGTACTTTTGCTCCATCGC
GATGACTTAGTAAAGCACATCTAAAACTTTTAGCGTTATTACGTAAAAAATCTTGCCAGCTTTCCCCTTC
TAAAGGGCAAAAGTGAGTATGGTGCCTATCTAACATCTCAATGGCTAAGGCGTCGAGCAAAGCCCGCTTA
TTTTTTACATGCCAATACAATGTAGGCTGCTCTACACCTAGCTTCTGGGCGAGTTTACGGGTTGTTAAAC
CTTCGATTCCGACCTCATTAAGCAGCTCTAATGCGCTGTTAATCACTTTACTTTTATCTAATCTAGACAT
CATTAATTCCTAATTTTTGTTGACACTCTATCGTTGATAGAGTTATTTTACCACTCCCTATCAGTGATAG
AGAAAAGAATTCAAAAGATCTAGGATCCGTTTTCGCATTTATCGTGAAACGCTTTCGCATTTTGAGTGAA
TTATATGAATGGTGATTATAAAGTTTATGATGTTCGTAAAATGATTGCTAAGTCTGAGCAAGAAATAGGC
AAAGCAACCGCAAAATATTTCTTTTACTCTAATATCATGAACTTCTTCAAAACAGAAATTACACTTGCAA
ATGGAGAGATTCGCAAACGCCCTCTAATCGAAACTAATGGGGAAACTGGAGAAATTGTCTGGGATAAAGG
GCGAGATTTTGCCACAGTGCGCAAAGTATTGTCCATGCCCCAAGTCAATATTGTCAAGAAAACAGAAGTA
CAGACAGGCGGATTCTCCAAGGAGTCAATTTTACCAAAAAGAAATTCGGACAAGCTTATTGCTCGTAAAA
AAGACTGGGATCCAAAAAAATATGGTGGTTTTGATAGTCCAACGGTAGCTTATTCAGTCCTAGTGGTTGC
TAAGGTGGAAAAAGGGAAATCGAAGAAGTTAAAATCCGTTAAAGAGTTACTAGGGATCACAATTATGGAA
AGAAGTTCCTTTGAAAAAAATCCGATTGACTTTTTAGAAGCTAAAGGATATAAGGAAGTTAAAAAAGACT
TAATCATTAAACTACCTAAATATAGTCTTTTTGAGTTAGAAAACGGTCGTAAACGGATGCTGGCTAGTGC
CGGAGAATTACAAAAAGGAAATGAGCTGGCTCTGCCAAGCAAATATGTGAATTTTTTATATTTAGCTAGT
CATTATGAAAAGTTGAAGGGTAGTCCAGAAGATAACGAACAAAAACAATTGTTTGTGGAGCAGCATAAGC
ATTATTTAGATGAGATTATTGAGCAAATCAGTGAATTTTCTAAGCGTGTTATTTTAGCAGATGCCAATTT
AGATAAAGTTCTTAGTGCATATAACAAACATAGAGACAAACCAATACGTGAACAAGCAGAAAATATTATT
CATTTATTTACGTTGACGAATCTTGGAGCTCCCGCTGCTTTTAAATATTTTGATACAACAATTGATCGTA
AACGATATACGTCTACAAAAGAAGTTTTAGATGCCACTCTTATCCATCAATCCATCACTGGTCTTTATGA
AACACGCATTGATTTGAGTCAGCTAGGAGGTGACGGCGGATCAGGAGGCTCTGGCGGTTCAGGTGGATCA
GGCGGTAGCGGAGGTTCAGGTGGTATGGATAAGAAATACTCAATAGGCTTAGCTATCGGCACAAATAGCG
TCGGATGGGCGGTGATCACTGATGAATATAAGGTTCCGTCTAAAAAGTTCAAGGTTCTGGGAAATACAGA
CCGCCACAGTATCAAAAAAAATCTTATAGGGGCTCTTTTATTTGACAGTGGAGAGACAGCGGAAGCGACT
CGTCTAAAACGGACAGCTCGTAGAAGGTATACACGTCGGAAGAATCGTATTTGTTATCTACAGGAGATTT
TTTCAAATGAGATGGCGAAAGTAGATGATAGTTTCTTTCATCGACTTGAAGAGTCTTTTTTGGTGGAAGA
AGACAAGAAGCATGAACGTCATCCTATTTTTGGAAATATAGTAGATGAAGTTGCTTATCATGAGAAATAT
CCAACTATCTATCATCTGCGAAAAAAATTGGTAGATTCTACTGATAAAGCGGATTTGCGCTTAATCTATT
TGGCCTTAGCGCATATGATTAAGTTTCGTGGTCATTTTTTGATTGAGGGAGATTTAAATCCTGATAATAG
TGATGTGGACAAACTATTTATCCAGTTGGTACAAACCTACAATCAATTATTTGAAGAAAACCCTATTAAC
GCAAGTGGAGTAGATGCTAAAGCGATTCTTTCTGCACGATTGAGTAAATCAAGACGATTAGAAAATCTCA
TTGCTCAGCTCCCCGGTGAGAAGAAAAATGGCTTATTTGGGAATCTCATTGCTTTGTCATTGGGTTTGAC
CCCTAATTTTAAATCAAATTTTGATTTGGCAGAAGATGCTAAATTACAGCTTTCAAAAGATACTTACGAT
GATGATTTAGATAATTTATTGGCGCAAATTGGAGATCAATATGCTGATTTGTTTTTGGCAGCTAAGAATT
TATCAGATGCTATTTTACTTTCAGATATCCTAAGAGTAAATACTGAAATAACTAAGGCTCCCCTATCAGC
TTCAATGATTAAACGCTACGATGAACATCATCAAGACTTGACTCTTTTAAAAGCTTTAGTTCGACAACAA
CTTCCAGAAAAGTATAAAGAAATCTTTTTTGATCAATCAAAAAACGGATATGCAGGTTATATTGATGGGG
GAGCTAGCCAAGAAGAATTTTATAAATTTATCAAACCAATTTTAGAAAAAATGGATGGTACTGAGGAATT
ATTGGTGAAACTAAATCGTGAAGATTTGCTGCGCAAGCAACGGACCTTTGACAACGGCTCTATTCCCCAT
CAAATTCACTTGGGTGAGCTGCATGCTATTTTGAGAAGACAAGAAGACTTTTATCCATTTTTAAAAGACA
ATCGTGAGAAGATTGAAAAAATCTTGACTTTTCGAATTCCTTATTATGTTGGTCCATTGGCGCGTGGCAA
TAGTCGTTTTGCATGGATGACTCGGAAGTCTGAAGAAACAATTACCCCATGGAATTTTGAAGAAGTTGTC
GATAAAGGTGCTTCAGCTCAATCATTTATTGAACGCATGACAAACTTTGATAAAAATCTTCCAAATGAAA
AAGTACTACCAAAACATAGTTTGCTTTATGAGTATTTTACGGTTTATAACGAATTGACAAAGGTCAAATA
TGTTACTGAAGGAATGCGAAAACCAGCATTTCTTTCAGGTGAACAGAAGAAAGCCATTGTTGATTTACTC
TTCAAAACAAATCGAAAAGTAACCGTTAAGCAATTAAAAGAAGATTATTTCAAAAAAATAGAATGTTTTG
ATAGTGTTGAAATTTCAGGAGTTGAAGATAGATTTAATGCTTCATTAGGTACCTACCATGATTTGCTAAA
AATTATTAAAGATAAAGATTTTTTGGATAATGAAGAAAATGAAGATATCTTAGAGGATATTGTTTTAACA
TTGACCTTATTTGAAGATAGGGAGATGATTGAGGAAAGACTTAAAACATATGCTCACCTCTTTGATGATA
AGGTGATGAAACAGCTTAAACGTCGCCGTTATACTGGTTGGGGACGTTTGTCTCGAAAATTGATTAATGG
TATTAGGGATAAGCAATCTGGCAAAACAATATTAGATTTTTTGAAATCAGATGGTTTTGCCAATCGCAAT
TTTATGCAGCTGATCCATGATGATAGTTTGACATTTAAAGAAGACATTCAAAAAGCACAAGTGTCTGGAC
AAGGCGATAGTTTACATGAACATATTGCAAATTTAGCTGGTAGCCCTGCTATTAAAAAAGGTATTTTACA
GACTGTAAAAGTTGTTGATGAATTGGTCAAAGTAATGGGGCGGCATAAGCCAGAAAATATCGTTATTGAA
ATGGCACGTGAAAATCAGACAACTCAAAAGGGCCAGAAAAATTCGCGAGAGCGTATGAAACGAATCGAAG
AAGGTATCAAAGAATTAGGAAGTCAGATTCTTAAAGAGCATCCTGTTGAAAATACTCAATTGCAAAATGA
AAAGCTCTATCTCTATTATCTCCAAAATGGAAGAGACATGTATGTGGACCAAGAATTAGATATTAATCGT
TTAAGTGATTATGATGTCGATGCCATTGTTCCACAAAGTTTCCTTAAAGACGATTCAATAGACAATAAGG
TCTTAACGCGTTCTGATAAAAATCGTGGTAAATCGGATAACGTTCCAAGTGAAGAAGTAGTCAAAAAGAT
GAAAAACTATTGGAGACAACTTCTAAACGCCAAGTTAATCACTCAACGTAAGTTTGATAATTTAACGAAA
GCTGAACGTGGAGGTTTGAGTGAACTTGATAAAGCTGGTTTTATCAAACGCCAATTGGTTGAAACTCGCC
AAATCACTAAGCATGTGGCACAAATTTTGGATAGTCGCATGAATACTAAATACGATGAAAATGATAAACT
TATTCGAGAGGTTAAAGTGATTACCTTAAAATCTAAATTAGTTTCTGACTTCCGAAAAGATTTCCAATTC
TATAAAGTACGTGAGATTAACAATTACCATCATGCCCATGATGCGTATCTAAATGCCGTCGTTGGAACTG
CTTTGATTAAGAAATATCCAAAACTTGAATCGGAGTTTGTCTATGGTTGATTGATTGAACGAAAAACGCG
AAAGCGTTTCACGATAAATGCGAAAACGGATCCTCTCGAGTAAGGATCTCCAGGCATCAAATAAAACGAA
AGGCTCAGTCGAAAGACTGGGCCTTTCGTTTTATCTGTTGTTTGTCGGTGAACGCTCTCTACTAGAGTCA
CACTGGCTCACCTTCGGGTGGGCCTTTCTGCGTTTATACCTAGGGATATATTCCGCTTCCTCGCTCACTG
ACTCGCTACGCTCGGTCGTTCGACTGCGGCGAGCGGAAATGGCTTACGAACGGGGCGGAGATTTCCTGGA
AGATGCCAGGAAGATACTTAACAGGGAAGTGAGAGGGCCGCGGCAAAGCCGTTTTTCCATAGGCTCCGCC
CCCCTGACAAGCATCACGAAATCTGACGCTCAAATCAGTGGTGGCGAAACCCGACAGGACTATAAAGATA
CCAGGCGTTTCCCCCTGGCGGCTCCCTCGTGCGCTCTCCTGTTCCTGCCTTTCGGTTTACCGGTGTCATT
CCGCTGTTATGGCCGCGTTTGTCTCATTCCACGCCTGACACTCAGTTCCGGGTAGGCAGTTCGCTCCAAG
CTGGACTGTATGCACGAACCCCCCGTTCAGTCCGACCGCTGCGCCTTATCCGGTAACTATCGTCTTGAGT
CCAACCCGGAAAGACATGCAAAAGCACCACTGGCAGCAGCCACTGGTAATTGATTTAGAGGAGTTAGTCT
TGAAGTCATGCGCCGGTTAAGGCTAAACTGAAAGGACAAGTTTTGGTGACTGCGCTCCTCCAAGCCAGTT
ACCTCGGTTCAAAGAGTTGGTAGCTCAGAGAACCTTCGAAAAACCGCCCTGCAAGGCGGTTTTTTCGTTT
TCAGAGCAAGAGATTACGCGCAGACCAAAACGATCTCAAGAAGATCATCTTATTAATCAGATAAAATATT
TCTAGATTTCAGTGCAATTTATCTCTTCAAATGTAGCACCTGAAGTCAGCCCCATACGATATAAGTTGTT
ACTAGTGCTTGGATTCTCACCAATAAAAAACGCCCGGCGGCAACCGAGCGTTCTGAACAAATCCAGATGG
AGTTCTGAGGTCATTACTGGATCTATCAACAGGAGTCCAAGCGAGCTCGATATCAAATTACGCCCCGCCC
TGCCACTCATCGCAGTACTGTTGTAATTCATTAAGCATTCTGCCGACATGGAAGCCATCACAAACGGCAT
GATGAACCTGAATCGCCAGCGGCATCAGCACCTTGTCGCCTTGCGTATAATATTTGCCCATGGTGAAAAC
GGGGGCGAAGAAGTTGTCCATATTGGCCACGTTTAAATCAAAACTGGTGAAACTCACCCAGGGATTGGCT
GAGACGAAAAACATATTCTCAATAAACCCTTTAGGGAAATAGGCCAGGTTTTCACCGTAACACGCCACAT
CTTGCGAATATATGTGTAGAAACTGCCGGAAATCGTCGTGGTATTCACTCCAGAGCGATGAAAACGTTTC
AGTTTGCTCATGGAAAACGGTGTAACAAGGGTGAACACTATCCCATATCACCAGCTCACCGTCTTTCATT
GCCATACGAAATTCCGGATGAGCATTCATCAGGCGGGCAAGAATGTGAATAAAGGCCGGATAAAACTTGT
GCTTATTTTTCTTTACGGTCTTTAAAAAGGCCGTAATATCCAGCTGAACGGTCTGGTTATAGGTACATTG
AGCAACTGACTGAAATGCCTCAAAATGTTCTTTACGATGCCATTGGGATATATCAACGGTGGTATATCCA
GTGATTTTTTTCTCCATTTTAGCTTCCTTAGCTCCTGAAAATCTCGATAACTCAAAAAATACGCCCGGTA
GTGATCTTATTTCATTATGGTGAAAGTTGGAACCTCTTACGTGCCGATCAACGTCTCATTTTCGCCAGAT
ATC
