Features (pLannotate 1.2.2; 11 found; start..end, strand, type, name):
      7..630     -  CDS            TetR: tetracycline repressor TetR; tetR from transposon Tn10; TetR binds to the tetracycline operator tetO to inhibit transcription. This inhibition can be relieved by adding tetracycline or doxycycline.
    649..704     +  promoter       tetR/tetA promoters: tetR; overlapping promoters for bacterial tetR and tetA
    779..1854    +  CDS            Cas9 (fragment): Cas9 (Csn1) endonuclease from the Streptococcus pyogenes MGAS15252 Type II CRISPR/Cas system generates RNA-guided double strand breaks in DNA
   1915..4947    +  CDS            dCas9 (fragment): catalytically dead mutant of the Cas9 endonuclease from the Streptococcus pyogenes Type II CRISPR/Cas system RNA-guided DNA-binding protein that lacks endonuclease activity due to the D10A mutation in the RuvC catalytic domain and the H840A mutation in the HNH catalytic domain
   5028..5099    +  terminator     rrnB T1 terminator: transcription terminator T1 from the E. coli rrnB gene
   5115..5142    +  terminator     T7Te terminator: phage T7 early transcription terminator
   5161..5216    -  rep_origin     RSF ori (fragment): Plasmids containing the RSF 1030 origin of replication can be propagated in E. coli cells that contain additional plasmids with compatible origins.
   5304..5849    -  rep_origin     p15A ori: Plasmids containing the medium-copy-number p15A origin of replication can be propagated in E. coli cells that contain a second plasmid with the ColE1 origin.
   5963..6057    -  terminator     lambda t0 terminator: transcription terminator from phage lambda
   6081..6737    -  CDS            cat: CAT_ECOLX - Experimental evidence at protein level: Swiss-Prot protein existence level 1. This enzyme is an effector of chloramphenicol resistance in bacteria. From Escherichia coli. This protein is used as a marker in many commonly used cloning vectors, such as pACYC184.
   6738..6840    -  promoter       cat promoter: promoter of the E. coli cat gene encoding chloramphenicol acetyltransferase
>Addgene plasmid #121498 | pBLO 9.6_bCas9-CP1010 | addgene full sequence | sequence record 238423 | Addgene NGS Result
GACGTCTTAAGACCCACTTTCACATTTAAGTTGTTTTTCTAATCCGCATATGATCAATTCAAGGCCGAAT
AAGAAGGCTGGCTCTGCACCTTGGTGATCAAATAATTCGATAGCTTGTCGTAATAATGGCGGCATACTAT
CAGTAGTAGGTGTTTCCCTTTCTTCTTTAGCGACTTGATGCTCTTGATCTTCCAATACGCAACCTAAAGT
AAAATGCCCCACAGCGCTGAGTGCATATAATGCATTCTCTAGTGAAAAACCTTGTTGGCATAAAAAGGCT
AATTGATTTTCGAGAGTTTCATACTGTTTTTCTGTAGGCCGTGTACCTAAATGTACTTTTGCTCCATCGC
GATGACTTAGTAAAGCACATCTAAAACTTTTAGCGTTATTACGTAAAAAATCTTGCCAGCTTTCCCCTTC
TAAAGGGCAAAAGTGAGTATGGTGCCTATCTAACATCTCAATGGCTAAGGCGTCGAGCAAAGCCCGCTTA
TTTTTTACATGCCAATACAATGTAGGCTGCTCTACACCTAGCTTCTGGGCGAGTTTACGGGTTGTTAAAC
CTTCGATTCCGACCTCATTAAGCAGCTCTAATGCGCTGTTAATCACTTTACTTTTATCTAATCTAGACAT
CATTAATTCCTAATTTTTGTTGACACTCTATCGTTGATAGAGTTATTTTACCACTCCCTATCAGTGATAG
AGAAAAGAATTCAAAAGATCTAGGATCCGTTTTCGCATTTATCGTGAAACGCTTTCGCATTTTGAGTGAA
TTATATGAATGGTGATTATAAAGTTTATGATGTTCGTAAAATGATTGCTAAGTCTGAGCAAGAAATAGGC
AAAGCAACCGCAAAATATTTCTTTTACTCTAATATCATGAACTTCTTCAAAACAGAAATTACACTTGCAA
ATGGAGAGATTCGCAAACGCCCTCTAATCGAAACTAATGGGGAAACTGGAGAAATTGTCTGGGATAAAGG
GCGAGATTTTGCCACAGTGCGCAAAGTATTGTCCATGCCCCAAGTCAATATTGTCAAGAAAACAGAAGTA
CAGACAGGCGGATTCTCCAAGGAGTCAATTTTACCAAAAAGAAATTCGGACAAGCTTATTGCTCGTAAAA
AAGACTGGGATCCAAAAAAATATGGTGGTTTTGATAGTCCAACGGTAGCTTATTCAGTCCTAGTGGTTGC
TAAGGTGGAAAAAGGGAAATCGAAGAAGTTAAAATCCGTTAAAGAGTTACTAGGGATCACAATTATGGAA
AGAAGTTCCTTTGAAAAAAATCCGATTGACTTTTTAGAAGCTAAAGGATATAAGGAAGTTAAAAAAGACT
TAATCATTAAACTACCTAAATATAGTCTTTTTGAGTTAGAAAACGGTCGTAAACGGATGCTGGCTAGTGC
CGGAGAATTACAAAAAGGAAATGAGCTGGCTCTGCCAAGCAAATATGTGAATTTTTTATATTTAGCTAGT
CATTATGAAAAGTTGAAGGGTAGTCCAGAAGATAACGAACAAAAACAATTGTTTGTGGAGCAGCATAAGC
ATTATTTAGATGAGATTATTGAGCAAATCAGTGAATTTTCTAAGCGTGTTATTTTAGCAGATGCCAATTT
AGATAAAGTTCTTAGTGCATATAACAAACATAGAGACAAACCAATACGTGAACAAGCAGAAAATATTATT
CATTTATTTACGTTGACGAATCTTGGAGCTCCCGCTGCTTTTAAATATTTTGATACAACAATTGATCGTA
AACGATATACGTCTACAAAAGAAGTTTTAGATGCCACTCTTATCCATCAATCCATCACTGGTCTTTATGA
AACACGCATTGATTTGAGTCAGCTAGGAGGTGACGGCGGATCAGGAGGCTCTGGCGGTTCAGGTGGATCA
GGCGGTAGCGGAGGTTCAGGTGGTATGGATAAGAAATACTCAATAGGCTTAGCTATCGGCACAAATAGCG
TCGGATGGGCGGTGATCACTGATGAATATAAGGTTCCGTCTAAAAAGTTCAAGGTTCTGGGAAATACAGA
CCGCCACAGTATCAAAAAAAATCTTATAGGGGCTCTTTTATTTGACAGTGGAGAGACAGCGGAAGCGACT
CGTCTCAAACGGACAGCTCGTAGAAGGTATACACGTCGGAAGAATCGTATTTGTTATCTACAGGAGATTT
TTTCAAATGAGATGGCGAAAGTAGATGATAGTTTCTTTCATCGACTTGAAGAGTCTTTTTTGGTGGAAGA
AGACAAGAAGCATGAACGTCATCCTATTTTTGGAAATATAGTAGATGAAGTTGCTTATCATGAGAAATAT
CCAACTATCTATCATCTGCGAAAAAAATTGGTAGATTCTACTGATAAAGCGGATTTGCGCTTAATCTATT
TGGCCTTAGCGCATATGATTAAGTTTCGTGGTCATTTTTTGATTGAGGGAGATTTAAATCCTGATAATAG
TGATGTGGACAAACTATTTATCCAGTTGGTACAAACCTACAATCAATTATTTGAAGAAAACCCTATTAAC
GCAAGTGGAGTAGATGCTAAAGCGATTCTTTCTGCACGATTGAGTAAATCAAGACGATTAGAAAATCTCA
TTGCTCAGCTCCCCGGTGAGAAGAAAAATGGCTTATTTGGGAATCTCATTGCTTTGTCATTGGGTTTGAC
CCCTAATTTTAAATCAAATTTTGATTTGGCAGAAGATGCTAAATTACAGCTTTCAAAAGATACTTACGAT
GATGATTTAGATAATTTATTGGCGCAAATTGGAGATCAATATGCTGATTTGTTTTTGGCAGCTAAGAATT
TATCAGATGCTATTTTACTTTCAGATATCCTAAGAGTAAATACTGAAATAACTAAGGCTCCCCTATCAGC
TTCAATGATTAAACGCTACGATGAACATCATCAAGACTTGACTCTTTTAAAAGCTTTAGTTCGACAACAA
CTTCCAGAAAAGTATAAAGAAATCTTTTTTGATCAATCAAAAAACGGATATGCAGGTTATATTGATGGGG
GAGCTAGCCAAGAAGAATTTTATAAATTTATCAAACCAATTTTAGAAAAAATGGATGGTACTGAGGAATT
ATTGGTGAAACTAAATCGTGAAGATTTGCTGCGCAAGCAACGGACCTTTGACAACGGCTCTATTCCCCAT
CAAATTCACTTGGGTGAGCTGCATGCTATTTTGAGAAGACAAGAAGACTTTTATCCATTTTTAAAAGACA
ATCGTGAGAAGATTGAAAAAATCTTGACTTTTCGAATTCCTTATTATGTTGGTCCATTGGCGCGTGGCAA
TAGTCGTTTTGCATGGATGACTCGGAAGTCTGAAGAAACAATTACCCCATGGAATTTTGAAGAAGTTGTC
GATAAAGGTGCTTCAGCTCAATCATTTATTGAACGCATGACAAACTTTGATAAAAATCTTCCAAATGAAA
AAGTACTACCAAAACATAGTTTGCTTTATGAGTATTTTACGGTTTATAACGAATTGACAAAGGTCAAATA
TGTTACTGAAGGAATGCGAAAACCAGCATTTCTTTCAGGTGAACAGAAGAAAGCCATTGTTGATTTACTC
TTCAAAACAAATCGAAAAGTAACCGTTAAGCAATTAAAAGAAGATTATTTCAAAAAAATAGAATGTTTTG
ATAGTGTTGAAATTTCAGGAGTTGAAGATAGATTTAATGCTTCATTAGGTACCTACCATGATTTGCTAAA
AATTATTAAAGATAAAGATTTTTTGGATAATGAAGAAAATGAAGATATCTTAGAGGATATTGTTTTAACA
TTGACCTTATTTGAAGATAGGGAGATGATTGAGGAAAGACTTAAAACATATGCTCACCTCTTTGATGATA
AGGTGATGAAACAGCTTAAACGTCGCCGTTATACTGGTTGGGGACGTTTGTCTCGAAAATTGATTAATGG
TATTAGGGATAAGCAATCTGGCAAAACAATATTAGATTTTTTGAAATCAGATGGTTTTGCCAATCGCAAT
TTTATGCAGCTGATCCATGATGATAGTTTGACATTTAAAGAAGACATTCAAAAAGCACAAGTGTCTGGAC
AAGGCGATAGTTTACATGAACATATTGCAAATTTAGCTGGTAGCCCTGCTATTAAAAAAGGTATTTTACA
GACTGTAAAAGTTGTTGATGAATTGGTCAAAGTAATGGGGCGGCATAAGCCAGAAAATATCGTTATTGAA
ATGGCACGTGAAAATCAGACAACTCAAAAGGGCCAGAAAAATTCGCGAGAGCGTATGAAACGAATCGAAG
AAGGTATCAAAGAATTAGGAAGTCAGATTCTTAAAGAGCATCCTGTTGAAAATACTCAATTGCAAAATGA
AAAGCTCTATCTCTATTATCTCCAAAATGGAAGAGACATGTATGTGGACCAAGAATTAGATATTAATCGT
TTAAGTGATTATGATGTCGATGCCATTGTTCCACAAAGTTTCCTTAAAGACGATTCAATAGACAATAAGG
TCTTAACGCGTTCTGATAAAAATCGTGGTAAATCGGATAACGTTCCAAGTGAAGAAGTAGTCAAAAAGAT
GAAAAACTATTGGAGACAACTTCTAAACGCCAAGTTAATCACTCAACGTAAGTTTGATAATTTAACGAAA
GCTGAACGTGGAGGTTTGAGTGAACTTGATAAAGCTGGTTTTATCAAACGCCAATTGGTTGAAACTCGCC
AAATCACTAAGCATGTGGCACAAATTTTGGATAGTCGCATGAATACTAAATACGATGAAAATGATAAACT
TATTCGAGAGGTTAAAGTGATTACCTTAAAATCTAAATTAGTTTCTGACTTCCGAAAAGATTTCCAATTC
TATAAAGTACGTGAGATTAACAATTACCATCATGCCCATGATGCGTATCTAAATGCCGTCGTTGGAACTG
CTTTGATTAAGAAATATCCAAAACTTGAATCGGAGTTTGTCTATGGTTGATTGATTGAACGAAAAACGCG
AAAGCGTTTCACGATAAATGCGAAAACGGATCCTCTCGAGTAAGGATCTCCAGGCATCAAATAAAACGAA
AGGCTCAGTCGAAAGACTGGGCCTTTCGTTTTATCTGTTGTTTGTCGGTGAACGCTCTCTACTAGAGTCA
CACTGGCTCACCTTCGGGTGGGCCTTTCTGCGTTTATACCTAGGGATATATTCCGCTTCCTCGCTCACTG
ACTCGCTACGCTCGGTCGTTCGACTGCGGCGAGCGGAAATGGCTTACGAACGGGGCGGAGATTTCCTGGA
AGATGCCAGGAAGATACTTAACAGGGAAGTGAGAGGGCCGCGGCAAAGCCGTTTTTCCATAGGCTCCGCC
CCCCTGACAAGCATCACGAAATCTGACGCTCAAATCAGTGGTGGCGAAACCCGACAGGACTATAAAGATA
CCAGGCGTTTCCCCCTGGCGGCTCCCTCGTGCGCTCTCCTGTTCCTGCCTTTCGGTTTACCGGTGTCATT
CCGCTGTTATGGCCGCGTTTGTCTCATTCCACGCCTGACACTCAGTTCCGGGTAGGCAGTTCGCTCCAAG
CTGGACTGTATGCACGAACCCCCCGTTCAGTCCGACCGCTGCGCCTTATCCGGTAACTATCGTCTTGAGT
CCAACCCGGAAAGACATGCAAAAGCACCACTGGCAGCAGCCACTGGTAATTGATTTAGAGGAGTTAGTCT
TGAAGTCATGCGCCGGTTAAGGCTAAACTGAAAGGACAAGTTTTGGTGACTGCGCTCCTCCAAGCCAGTT
ACCTCGGTTCAAAGAGTTGGTAGCTCAGAGAACCTTCGAAAAACCGCCCTGCAAGGCGGTTTTTTCGTTT
TCAGAGCAAGAGATTACGCGCAGACCAAAACGATCTCAAGAAGATCATCTTATTAATCAGATAAAATATT
TCTAGATTTCAGTGCAATTTATCTCTTCAAATGTAGCACCTGAAGTCAGCCCCATACGATATAAGTTGTT
ACTAGTGCTTGGATTCTCACCAATAAAAAACGCCCGGCGGCAACCGAGCGTTCTGAACAAATCCAGATGG
AGTTCTGAGGTCATTACTGGATCTATCAACAGGAGTCCAAGCGAGCTCGATATCAAATTACGCCCCGCCC
TGCCACTCATCGCAGTACTGTTGTAATTCATTAAGCATTCTGCCGACATGGAAGCCATCACAAACGGCAT
GATGAACCTGAATCGCCAGCGGCATCAGCACCTTGTCGCCTTGCGTATAATATTTGCCCATGGTGAAAAC
GGGGGCGAAGAAGTTGTCCATATTGGCCACGTTTAAATCAAAACTGGTGAAACTCACCCAGGGATTGGCT
GAGACGAAAAACATATTCTCAATAAACCCTTTAGGGAAATAGGCCAGGTTTTCACCGTAACACGCCACAT
CTTGCGAATATATGTGTAGAAACTGCCGGAAATCGTCGTGGTATTCACTCCAGAGCGATGAAAACGTTTC
AGTTTGCTCATGGAAAACGGTGTAACAAGGGTGAACACTATCCCATATCACCAGCTCACCGTCTTTCATT
GCCATACGAAATTCCGGATGAGCATTCATCAGGCGGGCAAGAATGTGAATAAAGGCCGGATAAAACTTGT
GCTTATTTTTCTTTACGGTCTTTAAAAAGGCCGTAATATCCAGCTGAACGGTCTGGTTATAGGTACATTG
AGCAACTGACTGAAATGCCTCAAAATGTTCTTTACGATGCCATTGGGATATATCAACGGTGGTATATCCA
GTGATTTTTTTCTCCATTTTAGCTTCCTTAGCTCCTGAAAATCTCGATAACTCAAAAAATACGCCCGGTA
GTGATCTTATTTCATTATGGTGAAAGTTGGAACCTCTTACGTGCCGATCAACGTCTCATTTTCGCCAGAT
ATC
